Addgene plasmid #187754: MAC_C_NTRK3
Purpose: MAC-tagged gene expression of human NTRK3
Depositing lab: Markku Varjosalo. Publication: Physical and functional interactome atlas of human receptor tyrosine kinases. Salokas K, Liu X, Ohman T, Chowdhury I, Gawriyski L, Keskitalo S, Varjosalo M. EMBO Rep. 2022 Apr 5:e54041. doi: 10.15252/embr.202154041. PubMed 35384245.
Backbone
  Vector backbone: MAC-tag-C
  Vector type: Mammalian Expression
Growth in bacteria
  Bacterial resistance: Ampicillin, 100 μg/mL
  Growth temperature: 37°C
  Growth strain: DH5alpha
  Copy number: High Copy
Gene/Insert
  Gene/Insert name: NTRK3
  Species: H. sapiens (human)
  Entrez Gene: NTRK3 (a.k.a. GP145-TrkC, TRKC, gp145(trkC))
  Cloning method: Gateway Cloning
Terms and licenses: Academic/Nonprofit Terms; Industry Terms: Not Available to Industry
How to cite: MAC_C_NTRK3 was a gift from Markku Varjosalo (Addgene plasmid # 187754 ; http://n2t.net/addgene:187754 ; RRID:Addgene_187754)
