[The description below was written by a language model from this plasmid's Addgene catalogue record and pLannotate feature annotations shown in this document.]
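Description:
MAC_C_NTRK3 is a mammalian expression plasmid built on the MAC-tag-C backbone, carrying the human receptor tyrosine kinase NTRK3 (TrkC) introduced by Gateway cloning. It is propagated in E. coli through a high-copy ColE1/pUC-type origin with ampicillin selection from the β-lactamase gene. Small fragments of f1 ori, bom, lacI and lac promoter/operator sequence are also annotated as backbone remnants.

The NTRK3 open reading frame sits between attB1 and attB2 recombination sites, downstream of a CMV enhancer/promoter. This is followed by two short tet-operator matches, annotated as PLtetO-1 and TRE3GV fragments, an arrangement that suggests a tetracycline-repressible CMV promoter, although the record does not state inducibility outright. The automated annotation matched the coding sequence to the mouse Ntrk3 protein entry, but the catalogue lists the insert as human, so this probably reflects the close homology of the orthologues. Downstream of attB2 lies a birA-derived coding sequence, the E. coli biotin ligase, ahead of a bGH polyadenylation signal. Its position fits a C-terminal MAC-tag fusion in which the ligase moiety allows proximity biotinylation of nearby proteins. Other tag components, such as affinity epitopes, are not individually annotated in the feature table.

An FRT site placed directly in front of a hygromycin resistance gene with an SV40 poly(A) signal, and no full promoter annotated upstream, is the layout typical of FLP-mediated integration into a genomic FRT landing site, followed by hygromycin selection of stable lines. The stated purpose is MAC-tagged expression of NTRK3, and the associated study mapped the physical and functional interactomes of human receptor tyrosine kinases.
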