Features (pLannotate 1.2.2; 24 found; start..end, strand, type, name):
    200..788     -  rep_origin     ori: high-copy-number ColE1/pMB1/pBR322/pUC origin of replication
    959..1819    -  CDS            AmpR: β-lactamase; bla; confers resistance to ampicillin, carbenicillin, and related antibiotics
   1820..1924    -  promoter       AmpR promoter: bla
   1983..2035    -  misc_feature   bom (fragment): basis of mobility region from pBR322
   2190..2569    +  enhancer       CMV enhancer: human cytomegalovirus immediate early enhancer
   2570..2773    +  promoter       CMV promoter: human cytomegalovirus (CMV) immediate early promoter
   2775..2794    +  promoter       PLtetO-1 promoter (fragment): modified phage lambda PL promoter with tet operator sites (Lutz and Bujard, 1997)
   2796..2815    +  promoter       PLtetO-1 promoter (fragment): modified phage lambda PL promoter with tet operator sites (Lutz and Bujard, 1997)
   2823..2856    +  promoter       TRE3GV promoter (fragment): 3rd-generation Tet-responsive promoter that can be activated by binding of Tet-On® 3G, optimized for retroviral and lentiviral vectors
   2991..3015    +  protein_bind   attB1: mutant version of attB; recombination site for the Gateway® BP reaction BP Clonase™
   3021..5495    +  CDS            Ntrk3: NTRK3_MOUSE - Also known as TrkC. Experimental evidence at protein level: Swiss-Prot protein existence level 1. Receptor tyrosine kinase involved in nervous system and probably heart development. Upon binding of its ligand NTF3/neurotrophin-3, NTRK3 autophosphorylates and activates different signaling pathways, including the phosphatidylinositol 3-kinase/AKT and the MAPK pathways, that control cell survival and differentiation. From Mus musculus (Mouse).
   5497..5521    -  protein_bind   attB2: mutant version of attB; recombination site for the Gateway® BP reaction BP Clonase™
   5709..6668    +  CDS            birA: BIRA_ECOLI - Also known as bioR, dhbB. Experimental evidence at protein level: Swiss-Prot protein existence level 1. Acts both as a biotin--[acetyl-CoA-carboxylase] ligase and a biotin-operon repressor. In the presence of ATP, BirA activates biotin to form the BirA-biotinyl-5'-adenylate (BirA-bio-5'-AMP or holoBirA) complex. HoloBirA can either transfer the biotinyl moiety to the biotin carboxyl carrier protein (BCCP) subunit of acetyl-CoA carboxylase, or bind to the biotin operator site and inhibit transcription of the operon. From Escherichia coli (strain K12).
   6718..6942    +  polyA_signal   bGH poly(A) signal: bovine growth hormone polyadenylation signal
   6946..6967    +  promoter       SV40 promoter (fragment): SV40 enhancer and early promoter
   6988..7221    +  rep_origin     f1 ori (fragment) (sequence partly withheld): f1 bacteriophage origin of replication; arrow indicates direction of (+) strand synthesis
   7226..7273    +  protein_bind   FRT: FLP-mediated recombination occurs in the 8-bp core sequence TCTAGAAA (Turan and Bode, 2011). FLP recombinase from the Saccharomyces cerevisiae 2μ plasmid
   7281..8303    +  CDS            HygR: aminoglycoside phosphotransferase from E. coli; aph(4)-Ia; confers resistance to hygromycin
   8313..8438    +  CDS            ble (fragment): BLE_KLEPN - Experimental evidence at protein level: Swiss-Prot protein existence level 1. Binding protein with a strong affinity to the bleomycin family of antibiotics. Binds to CL990; an antimitotic-antibiotic compound. From Klebsiella pneumoniae.
   8433..8554    +  polyA_signal   SV40 poly(A) signal: SV40 polyadenylation signal
   8627..8643    -  protein_bind   lac operator: The lac repressor binds to the lac operator to inhibit transcription in E. coli. This inhibition can be relieved by adding lactose or isopropyl-β-D-thiogalactopyranoside (IPTG). lac repressor encoded by lacI
   8651..8681    -  promoter       lac promoter: promoter for the E. coli lac operon
   8696..8717    -  protein_bind   CAP binding site: CAP binding activates transcription in the presence of cAMP. E. coli catabolite activator protein
   8730..17      -  CDS            lacI (fragment) (across the origin): lac repressor; lacI; The lac repressor binds to the lac operator to inhibit transcription in E. coli. This inhibition can be relieved by adding lactose or isopropyl-β-D-thiogalactopyranoside (IPTG).
>Addgene plasmid #187754 | MAC_C_NTRK3 | addgene full sequence | sequence record 370613 | Addgene NGS Result
GTTTGCGTATTGGGCGCTCTTCCGCTTCCTCGCTCACTGACTCGCTGCGCTCGGTCGTTCGGCTGCGGCG
AGCGGTATCAGCTCACTCAAAGGCGGTAATACGGTTATCCACAGAATCAGGGGATAACGCAGGAAAGAAC
ATGTGAGCAAAAGGCCAGCAAAAGGCCAGGAACCGTAAAAAGGCCGCGTTGCTGGCGTTTTTCCATAGGC
TCCGCCCCCCTGACGAGCATCACAAAAATCGACGCTCAAGTCAGAGGTGGCGAAACCCGACAGGACTATA
AAGATACCAGGCGTTTCCCCCTGGAAGCTCCCTCGTGCGCTCTCCTGTTCCGACCCTGCCGCTTACCGGA
TACCTGTCCGCCTTTCTCCCTTCGGGAAGCGTGGCGCTTTCTCATAGCTCACGCTGTAGGTATCTCAGTT
CGGTGTAGGTCGTTCGCTCCAAGCTGGGCTGTGTGCACGAACCCCCCGTTCAGCCCGACCGCTGCGCCTT
ATCCGGTAACTATCGTCTTGAGTCCAACCCGGTAAGACACGACTTATCGCCACTGGCAGCAGCCACTGGT
AACAGGATTAGCAGAGCGAGGTATGTAGGCGGTGCTACAGAGTTCTTGAAGTGGTGGCCTAACTACGGCT
ACACTAGAAGAACAGTATTTGGTATCTGCGCTCTGCTGAAGCCAGTTACCTTCGGAAAAAGAGTTGGTAG
CTCTTGATCCGGCAAACAAACCACCGCTGGTAGCGGTGGTTTTTTTGTTTGCAAGCAGCAGATTACGCGC
AGAAAAAAAGGATCTCAAGAAGATCCTTTGATCTTTTCTACGGGGTCTGACGCTCAGTGGAACGAAAACT
CACGTTAAGGGATTTTGGTCATGAGATTATCAAAAAGGATCTTCACCTAGATCCTTTTAAATTAAAAATG
AAGTTTTAAATCAATCTAAAGTATATATGAGTAAACTTGGTCTGACAGTTACCAATGCTTAATCAGTGAG
GCACCTATCTCAGCGATCTGTCTATTTCGTTCATCCATAGTTGCCTGACTCCCCGTCGTGTAGATAACTA
CGATACGGGAGGGCTTACCATCTGGCCCCAGTGCTGCAATGATACCGCGAGACCCACGCTCACCGGCTCC
AGATTTATCAGCAATAAACCAGCCAGCCGGAAGGGCCGAGCGCAGAAGTGGTCCTGCAACTTTATCCGCC
TCCATCCAGTCTATTAATTGTTGCCGGGAAGCTAGAGTAAGTAGTTCGCCAGTTAATAGTTTGCGCAACG
TTGTTGCCATTGCTACAGGCATCGTGGTGTCACGCTCGTCGTTTGGTATGGCTTCATTCAGCTCCGGTTC
CCAACGATCAAGGCGAGTTACATGATCCCCCATGTTGTGCAAAAAAGCGGTTAGCTCCTTCGGTCCTCCG
ATCGTTGTCAGAAGTAAGTTGGCCGCAGTGTTATCACTCATGGTTATGGCAGCACTGCATAATTCTCTTA
CTGTCATGCCATCCGTAAGATGCTTTTCTGTGACTGGTGAGTACTCAACCAAGTCATTCTGAGAATAGTG
TATGCGGCGACCGAGTTGCTCTTGCCCGGCGTCAATACGGGATAATACCGCGCCACATAGCAGAACTTTA
AAAGTGCTCATCATTGGAAAACGTTCTTCGGGGCGAAAACTCTCAAGGATCTTACCGCTGTTGAGATCCA
GTTCGATGTAACCCACTCGTGCACCCAACTGATCTTCAGCATCTTTTACTTTCACCAGCGTTTCTGGGTG
AGCAAAAACAGGAAGGCAAAATGCCGCAAAAAAGGGAATAAGGGCGACACGGAAATGTTGAATACTCATA
CTCTTCCTTTTTCAATATTATTGAAGCATTTATCAGGGTTATTGTCTCATGAGCGGATACATATTTGAAT
GTATTTAGAAAAATAAACAAATAGGGGTTCCGCGCACATTTCCCCGAAAAGTGCCACCTGACGTCGACGG
ATCGGGAGATCTCCCGATCCCCTATGGTGCACTCTCAGTACAATCTGCTCTGATGCCGCATAGTTAAGCC
AGTATCTGCTCCCTGCTTGTGTGTTGGAGGTCGCTGAGTAGTGCGCGAGCAAAATTTAAGCTACAACAAG
GCAAGGCTTGACCGACAATTGCATGAAGAATCTGCTTAGGGTTAGGCGTTTTGCGCTGCTTCGCGATGTA
CGGGCCAGATATACGCGTTGACATTGATTATTGACTAGTTATTAATAGTAATCAATTACGGGGTCATTAG
TTCATAGCCCATATATGGAGTTCCGCGTTACATAACTTACGGTAAATGGCCCGCCTGGCTGACCGCCCAA
CGACCCCCGCCCATTGACGTCAATAATGACGTATGTTCCCATAGTAACGCCAATAGGGACTTTCCATTGA
CGTCAATGGGTGGAGTATTTACGGTAAACTGCCCACTTGGCAGTACATCAAGTGTATCATATGCCAAGTA
CGCCCCCTATTGACGTCAATGACGGTAAATGGCCCGCCTGGCATTATGCCCAGTACATGACCTTATGGGA
CTTTCCTACTTGGCAGTACATCTACGTATTAGTCATCGCTATTACCATGGTGATGCGGTTTTGGCAGTAC
ATCAATGGGCGTGGATAGCGGTTTGACTCACGGGGATTTCCAAGTCTCCACCCCATTGACGTCAATGGGA
GTTTGTTTTGGCACCAAAATCAACGGGACTTTCCAAAATGTCGTAACAACTCCGCCCCATTGACGCAAAT
GGGCGGTAGGCGTGTACGGTGGGAGGTCTATATAAGCAGAGCTCTCCCTATCAGTGATAGAGATCTCCCT
ATCAGTGATAGAGATCGTCGACGAGCTCGTTTAGTGAACCGTCAGATCGCCTGGAGACGCCATCCACGCT
GTTTTGACCTCCATAGAAGACACCGGGACCGATCCAGCCTCCGGACTCTAGCGTTTAAACTTAAGCTTGG
TACCGAGCTCGGATCCACTAGTCCAGTGTGGTGGAATTCTGCAGATATCAACAAGTTTGTACAAAAAAGC
AGGCTCCACCATGGATGTCTCTCTTTGCCCAGCCAAGTGTAGTTTCTGGCGGATTTTCTTGCTGGGAAGC
GTCTGGCTGGACTATGTGGGCTCCGTGCTGGCTTGCCCTGCAAATTGTGTCTGCAGCAAGACTGAGATCA
ATTGCCGGCGGCCGGACGATGGGAACCTCTTCCCCCTCCTGGAAGGGCAGGATTCAGGGAACAGCAATGG
GAACGCCAGTATCAACATCACGGACATCTCAAGGAATATCACTTCCATACACATAGAGAACTGGCGCAGT
CTTCACACGCTCAACGCCGTGGACATGGAGCTCTACACCGGACTTCAAAAGCTGACCATCAAGAACTCAG
GACTTCGGAGCATTCAGCCCAGAGCCTTTGCCAAGAACCCCCATTTGCGTTATATAAACCTGTCAAGTAA
CCGGCTCACCACACTCTCGTGGCAGCTCTTCCAGACGCTGAGTCTTCGGGAATTGCAGTTGGAGCAGAAC
TTTTTCAACTGCAGCTGTGACATCCGCTGGATGCAGCTCTGGCAGGAGCAGGGGGAGGCCAAGCTCAACA
GCCAGAACCTCTACTGCATCAACGCTGATGGCTCCCAGCTTCCTCTCTTCCGCATGAACATCAGTCAGTG
TGACCTTCCTGAGATCAGCGTGAGCCACGTCAACCTGACCGTACGAGAGGGTGACAATGCTGTTATCACT
TGCAATGGCTCTGGATCACCCCTTCCTGATGTGGACTGGATAGTCACTGGGCTGCAGTCCATCAACACTC
ACCAGACCAATCTGAACTGGACCAATGTTCATGCCATCAACTTGACGCTGGTGAATGTGACGAGTGAGGA
CAATGGCTTCACCCTGACGTGCATTGCAGAGAACGTGGTGGGCATGAGCAATGCCAGTGTTGCCCTCACT
GTCTACTATCCCCCACGTGTGGTGAGCCTGGAGGAGCCTGAGCTGCGCCTGGAGCACTGCATCGAGTTTG
TGGTGCGTGGCAACCCCCCACCAACGCTGCACTGGCTGCACAATGGGCAGCCTCTGCGGGAGTCCAAGAT
CATCCATGTGGAATACTACCAAGAGGGAGAGATTTCCGAGGGCTGCCTGCTCTTCAACAAGCCCACCCAC
TACAACAATGGCAACTATACCCTCATTGCCAAAAACCCACTGGGCACAGCCAACCAGACCATCAATGGCC
ACTTCCTCAAGGAGCCCTTTCCAGAGAGCACGGATAACTTTATCTTGTTTGACGAAGTGAGTCCCACACC
TCCTATCACTGTGACCCACAAACCAGAAGAAGACACTTTTGGGGTATCCATAGCAGTTGGACTTGCTGCT
TTTGCCTGTGTCCTGTTGGTGGTTCTCTTCGTCATGATCAACAAATATGGTCGACGGTCCAAATTTGGAA
TGAAGGGTCCCGTGGCTGTCATCAGTGGTGAGGAGGACTCAGCCAGCCCACTGCACCACATCAACCACGG
CATCACCACGCCCTCGTCACTGGATGCCGGGCCCGACACTGTGGTCATTGGCATGACTCGCATCCCTGTC
ATTGAGAACCCCCAGTACTTCCGTCAGGGACACAACTGCCACAAGCCGGACACGTATGTGCAGCACATTA
AGAGGAGAGACATCGTGCTGAAGCGAGAACTGGGTGAGGGAGCCTTTGGAAAGGTCTTCCTGGCCGAGTG
CTACAACCTCAGCCCGACCAAGGACAAGATGCTTGTGGCTGTGAAGGCCCTGAAGGATCCCACCCTGGCT
GCCCGGAAGGATTTCCAGAGGGAGGCCGAGCTGCTCACCAACCTGCAGCATGAGCACATTGTCAAGTTCT
ATGGAGTGTGCGGCGATGGGGACCCCCTCATCATGGTCTTTGAATACATGAAGCATGGAGACCTGAATAA
GTTCCTCAGGGCCCATGGGCCAGATGCAATGATCCTTGTGGATGGACAGCCACGCCAGGCCAAGGGTGAG
CTGGGGCTCTCCCAAATGCTCCACATTGCCAGTCAGATCGCCTCGGGTATGGTGTACCTGGCCTCCCAGC
ACTTTGTGCACCGAGACCTGGCCACCAGGAACTGCCTGGTTGGAGCGAATCTGCTAGTGAAGATTGGGGA
CTTCGGCATGTCCAGAGATGTCTACAGCACGGATTATTACAGGGTGGGAGGACACACCATGCTCCCCATT
CGCTGGATGCCTCCTGAAAGCATCATGTACCGGAAGTTCACTACAGAGAGTGATGTATGGAGCTTCGGGG
TGATCCTCTGGGAGATCTTCACCTATGGAAAGCAGCCATGGTTCCAACTCTCAAACACGGAGGTCATTGA
GTGCATTACCCAAGGTCGTGTTTTGGAGCGGCCCCGAGTCTGCCCCAAAGAGGTGTACGATGTCATGCTG
GGGTGCTGGCAGAGGGAACCACAGCAGCGGTTGAACATCAAGGAGATCTACAAAATCCTCCATGCTTTGG
GGAAGGCCACCCCAATCTACCTGGACATTCTTGGCGACCCAGCTTTCTTGTACAAAGTGGTTGATATCAA
GGCCGCCGACATCACCAGCCTGTACAAGAAAGTGGGGTGGAGCCATCCCCAGTTCGAGAAGGGCGGAGGA
TCTGGCGGCGGAAGCGGCGGAGGAAGCTGGTCCCACCCTCAGTTTGAGAAAGGCACCGAGCTGGGCAGCA
CCATGGCCAGCTACCCCTACGACGTGCCCGACTACGCCAAGGACAACACCGTGCCCCTGAAGCTGATCGC
CCTGCTGGCCAACGGCGAGTTCCACTCTGGCGAGCAGCTGGGCGAGACACTGGGCATGAGCAGAGCCGCC
ATCAACAAGCACATCCAGACCCTGCGGGACTGGGGCGTGGACGTGTTCACAGTGCCCGGCAAGGGCTACA
GCCTGCCCGAGCCCATCCAGCTGCTGAACGCCAAGCAGATCCTGGGCCAGCTGGATGGCGGATCTGTGGC
CGTGCTGCCCGTGATCGACAGCACCAACCAGTATCTGCTCGACCGGATCGGCGAGCTGAAGTCCGGCGAC
GCCTGTATCGCCGAGTACCAGCAGGCCGGCAGAGGCGGCAGGGGCAGAAAGTGGTTCAGCCCCTTCGGCG
CCAACCTGTACCTGAGCATGTTCTGGAGACTGGAACAGGGCCCAGCCGCCGCTATTGGCCTGAGCCTGGT
CATCGGCATCGTGATGGCCGAGGTGCTGCGGAAGCTGGGCGCCGACAAAGTGCGCGTGAAGTGGCCCAAC
GACCTGTATCTGCAGGACCGGAAGCTGGCCGGCATCCTGGTGGAACTGACCGGCAAAACAGGCGACGCCG
CCCAGATCGTGATCGGCGCTGGCATCAACATGGCCATGCGGCGGGTGGAAGAGAGCGTGGTCAACCAGGG
CTGGATCACCCTGCAGGAAGCCGGCATCAACCTGGACCGGAACACCCTGGCCGCCATGCTGATCAGAGAG
CTGAGAGCCGCCCTGGAACTGTTCGAGCAGGAAGGCCTGGCCCCCTACCTGAGCAGATGGGAGAAGCTGG
ACAACTTCATCAACCGGCCCGTGAAACTGATCATCGGCGACAAAGAGATCTTCGGCATCAGCCGGGGCAT
CGACAAGCAGGGGGCCCTGCTCCTGGAACAGGACGGCATCATCAAGCCCTGGATGGGCGGCGAGATCAGC
CTGCGGAGCGCCGAGAAGTGATGACTCGAGTCTAGAGGGCCCGTTTAAACCCGCTGATCAGCCTCGACTG
TGCCTTCTAGTTGCCAGCCATCTGTTGTTTGCCCCTCCCCCGTGCCTTCCTTGACCCTGGAAGGTGCCAC
TCCCACTGTCCTTTCCTAATAAAATGAGGAAATTGCATCGCATTGTCTGAGTAGGTGTCATTCTATTCTG
GGGGGTGGGGTGGGGCAGGACAGCAAGGGGGAGGATTGGGAAGACAATAGCAGGCATGCTGGGGATGCGG
TGGGCTCTATGGCTTCTGAGGCGGAAAGAACCAGCTGGGGCTCTAGGGGGTATCCCC
[124 nt withheld, positions 6988-7111]
C
[91 nt withheld, positions 7113-7203]
AGGGTGATGGTTCACGTACCTAGAAGTTCCTATTCCGAAGTTCCTATTCTCTAGAAAGTATAGGAACTTC
CTTGGCCAAAAAGCCTGAACTCACCGCGACGTCTGTCGAGAAGTTTCTGATCGAAAAGTTCGACAGCGTC
TCCGACCTGATGCAGCTCTCGGAGGGCGAAGAATCTCGTGCTTTCAGCTTCGATGTAGGAGGGCGTGGAT
ATGTCCTGCGGGTAAATAGCTGCGCCGATGGTTTCTACAAAGATCGTTATGTTTATCGGCACTTTGCATC
GGCCGCGCTCCCGATTCCGGAAGTGCTTGACATTGGGGAATTCAGCGAGAGCCTGACCTATTGCATCTCC
CGCCGTGCACAGGGTGTCACGTTGCAAGACCTGCCTGAAACCGAACTGCCCGCTGTTCTGCAGCCGGTCG
CGGAGGCCATGGATGCGATCGCTGCGGCCGATCTTAGCCAGACGAGCGGGTTCGGCCCATTCGGACCGCA
AGGAATCGGTCAATACACTACATGGCGTGATTTCATATGCGCGATTGCTGATCCCCATGTGTATCACTGG
CAAACTGTGATGGACGACACCGTCAGTGCGTCCGTCGCGCAGGCTCTCGATGAGCTGATGCTTTGGGCCG
AGGACTGCCCCGAAGTCCGGCACCTCGTGCACGCGGATTTCGGCTCCAACAATGTCCTGACGGACAATGG
CCGCATAACAGCGGTCATTGACTGGAGCGAGGCGATGTTCGGGGATTCCCAATACGAGGTCGCCAACATC
TTCTTCTGGAGGCCGTGGTTGGCTTGTATGGAGCAGCAGACGCGCTACTTCGAGCGGAGGCATCCGGAGC
TTGCAGGATCGCCGCGGCTCCGGGCGTATATGCTCCGCATTGGTCTTGACCAACTCTATCAGAGCTTGGT
TGACGGCAATTTCGATGATGCAGCTTGGGCGCAGGGTCGATGCGACGCAATCGTCCGATCCGGAGCCGGG
ACTGTCGGGCGTACACAAATCGCCCGCAGAAGCGCGGCCGTCTGGACCGATGGCTGTGTAGAAGTACTCG
CCGATAGTGGAAACCGACGCCCCAGCACTCGTCCGAGGGCAAAGGAATAGCACGTACTACGAGATTTCGA
TTCCACCGCCGCCTTCTATGAAAGGTTGGGCTTCGGAATCGTTTTCCGGGACGCCGGCTGGATGATCCTC
CAGCGCGGGGATCTCATGCTGGAGTTCTTCGCCCACCCCAACTTGTTTATTGCAGCTTATAATGGTTACA
AATAAAGCAATAGCATCACAAATTTCACAAATAAAGCATTTTTTTCACTGCATTCTAGTTGTGGTTTGTC
CAAACTCATCAATGTATCTTATCATGTCTGTATACCGTCGACCTCTAGCTAGAGCTTGGCGTAATCATGG
TCATAGCTGTTTCCTGTGTGAAATTGTTATCCGCTCACAATTCCACACAACATACGAGCCGGAAGCATAA
AGTGTAAAGCCTGGGGTGCCTAATGAGTGAGCTAACTCACATTAATTGCGTTGCGCTCACTGCCCGCTTT
CCAGTCGGGAAACCTGTCGTGCCAGCTGCATTAATGAATCGGCCAACGCGCGGGGAGAGGCG
